Addgene plasmid #143084: TFORF0942
Purpose: Lentiviral vector for overexpressing transcription factor ORFs with unique 24-bp barcodes. Barcodes facilitate identification of transcription factors in pooled screens.
Depositing lab: Feng Zhang. Depositing organization: Broad Institute. Publication: A transcription factor atlas of directed differentiation. Joung J, Ma S, Tay T, Geiger-Schuller KR, Kirchgatterer PC, Verdine VK, Guo B, Arias-Garcia MA, Allen WE, Singh A, Kuksenko O, Abudayyeh OO, Gootenberg JS, Fu Z, Macrae RK, Buenrostro JD, Regev A, Zhang F. Cell. 2023 Jan 5;186(1):209-229.e26. doi: 10.1016/j.cell.2022.11.026. PubMed 36608654.
Backbone
  Vector backbone: pLX_TRC317
  Backbone manufacturer: Broad Institute Genetic Perturbation Platform
  Backbone size w/o insert (bp): 8264
  Vector type: Mammalian Expression, Lentiviral
  Selectable markers: Puromycin
Growth in bacteria
  Bacterial resistance: Ampicillin, 100 μg/mL
  Growth temperature: 37°C
  Growth strain: NEB Stable
  Copy number: High Copy
Gene/Insert
  Gene/Insert name: LMO1
  Species: H. sapiens (human)
  Insert size (bp): 569
  Entrez Gene: LMO1 (a.k.a. RBTN1, RHOM1, TTG1)
  Promoter: EF1a
  Cloning method: Unknown
  Sequencing primers: 5′ GGGTGGAGACTGAAGTTAGGCCAG; 3′ CACATAGCGTAAAAGGAGCAACATAG
Terms and licenses: Academic/Nonprofit Terms; Industry Terms: Not Available to Industry
Depositor comments: NM_001270428,ENST00000428101 . The transcription factor ORF portion of this plasmid was synthesized by Genewiz. Please test multiple small colonies in case of plasmid recombination. To make this collection available in a timely manner, a portion of this collection was not fully sequenced by Addgene. If an Addgene verified full plasmid sequence is not available, please contact us prior to placing an order to request the full sequence.
How to cite: TFORF0942 was a gift from Feng Zhang (Addgene plasmid # 143084 ; http://n2t.net/addgene:143084 ; RRID:Addgene_143084)
