[The description below was written by a language model from this plasmid's Addgene catalogue record and pLannotate feature annotations shown in this document.]
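Description:
TFORF0942 is a lentiviral mammalian expression plasmid built on the pLX_TRC317 backbone and carrying the human LMO1 open reading frame (also known as RBTN1, RHOM1 or TTG1), a synthesized ORF corresponding to a specific annotated transcript isoform. It belongs to a large barcoded transcription factor ORF collection in which each construct carries a unique 24-bp barcode, so that the factor delivered to a cell can be identified in pooled overexpression screens, such as those for directed differentiation. The barcode is not annotated in the feature table. In bacteria the plasmid is maintained by a high-copy ColE1/pUC-type origin and selected with ampicillin through β-lactamase. An f1 origin and remnants of a lac/lacZα cloning region flanked by T7 and T3 promoters are also present in the backbone. The depositor notes that recombination can occur during propagation.

The viral portion follows a third-generation, self-inactivating layout. An RSV promoter drives a truncated HIV-1 5' LTR, followed by the Ψ packaging signal with a gag fragment, the Rev response element for Rev-dependent export of the genomic RNA, a cPPT/CTS element, and a ΔU3 3' LTR followed by an SV40 polyadenylation signal. Two expression units lie between the LTRs. An SV40 early promoter/origin region precedes puromycin N-acetyltransferase, which allows selection of transduced cells. Downstream, the strong constitutive EF-1α promoter drives LMO1, and a WPRE after the ORF enhances transcript stability and expression. A short U6 promoter fragment is annotated between the ORF and the WPRE and appears to be residual sequence rather than a functional unit. The sequenced record is 8,833 nt, consistent with the stated backbone and insert sizes.
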