Features (pLannotate 1.2.2; 31 found; start..end, strand, type, name):
      5..231     +  promoter       RSV promoter: Rous sarcoma virus enhancer/promoter
    232..412     +  LTR            5' LTR (truncated): truncated 5' long terminal repeat (LTR) from HIV-1
    459..584     +  misc_feature   HIV-1 Ψ: packaging signal of human immunodeficiency virus type 1
    568..931     +  CDS            HIV-1 gag (fragment): gag protein from human immunodeficiency virus 1; gag
   1077..1310    +  misc_feature   RRE: The Rev response element (RRE) of HIV-1 allows for Rev-dependent mRNA export from the nucleus to the cytoplasm.
   1687..1713    +  CDS            Rev (fragment): human immunodeficiency virus 1 (HIV-1) Rev protein; rev; enhances nuclear export of unspliced and incompletely spliced viral mRNAs
   1720..1743    +  promoter       SV40 promoter (fragment): SV40 early promoter
   1744..1815    +  promoter       SV40 promoter (fragment): SV40 enhancer and early promoter
   1839..1974    +  rep_origin     SV40 ori: SV40 origin of replication
   2020..2616    +  CDS            PuroR (fragment): puromycin N-acetyltransferase; pac from Streptomyces; confers resistance to puromycin
   2665..2782    +  misc_feature   cPPT/CTS: central polypurine tract and central termination sequence of HIV-1
   2847..2913    +  CDS            small t antigen (fragment): SV40 (simian virus 40) small t antigen
   2920..4098    +  promoter       EF-1α promoter: strong constitutive promoter for human elongation factor EF-1α
   4115..4579    +  CDS            LMO1: RBTN1_HUMAN - Also known as RBTN1, RHOM1, TTG1. Experimental evidence at protein level: Swiss-Prot protein existence level 1. May be involved in gene regulation within neural lineage cells potentially by direct DNA binding or by binding to other transcription factors. From Homo sapiens (Human).
   4595..4648    +  promoter       U6 promoter (fragment): RNA polymerase III promoter for human U6 snRNA
   4690..5278    +  misc_feature   WPRE: woodchuck hepatitis virus posttranscriptional regulatory element
   5329..5348    +  misc_feature   cPPT/CTS (fragment): central polypurine tract and central termination sequence of HIV-1
   5350..5583    +  LTR            3' LTR (ΔU3): self-inactivating 3' long terminal repeat (LTR) from HIV-1
   5661..5782    +  polyA_signal   SV40 poly(A) signal: SV40 polyadenylation signal
   5822..5957    +  rep_origin     SV40 ori: SV40 origin of replication
   5978..5996    -  promoter       T7 promoter: promoter for bacteriophage T7 RNA polymerase
   6004..6159    +  CDS            lacZα (fragment): LacZα fragment of β-galactosidase; lacZ fragment
   6164..6592    +  rep_origin     f1 ori (sequence partly withheld): f1 bacteriophage origin of replication; arrow indicates direction of (+) strand synthesis
   6645..6749    +  promoter       AmpR promoter: bla
   6750..7610    +  CDS            AmpR: β-lactamase; bla; confers resistance to ampicillin, carbenicillin, and related antibiotics
   7781..8369    +  rep_origin     ori: high-copy-number ColE1/pMB1/pBR322/pUC origin of replication
   8552..8644    +  CDS            lacI (fragment): lac repressor; lacI; The lac repressor binds to the lac operator to inhibit transcription in E. coli. This inhibition can be relieved by adding lactose or isopropyl-β-D-thiogalactopyranoside (IPTG).
   8657..8678    +  protein_bind   CAP binding site: CAP binding activates transcription in the presence of cAMP. E. coli catabolite activator protein
   8693..8723    +  promoter       lac promoter: promoter for the E. coli lac operon
   8731..8747    +  protein_bind   lac operator: The lac repressor binds to the lac operator to inhibit transcription in E. coli. This inhibition can be relieved by adding lactose or isopropyl-β-D-thiogalactopyranoside (IPTG). lac repressor encoded by lacI
   8792..8810    +  promoter       T3 promoter: promoter for bacteriophage T3 RNA polymerase
>Addgene plasmid #143084 | TFORF0942 | addgene full sequence | sequence record 398983 | Addgene NGS Result
TTAATGTAGTCTTATGCAATACTCTTGTAGTCTTGCAACATGGTAACGATGAGTTAGCAACATGCCTTAC
AAGGAGAGAAAAAGCACCGTGCATGCCGATTGGTGGAAGTAAGGTGGTACGATCGTGCCTTATTAGGAAG
GCAACAGACGGGTCTGACATGGATTGGACGAACCACTGAATTGCCGCATTGCAGAGATATTGTATTTAAG
TGCCTAGCTCGATACATAAACGGGTCTCTCTGGTTAGACCAGATCTGAGCCTGGGAGCTCTCTGGCTAAC
TAGGGAACCCACTGCTTAAGCCTCAATAAAGCTTGCCTTGAGTGCTTCAAGTAGTGTGTGCCCGTCTGTT
GTGTGACTCTGGTAACTAGAGATCCCTCAGACCCTTTTAGTCAGTGTGGAAAATCTCTAGCAGTGGCGCC
CGAACAGGGACTTGAAAGCGAAAGGGAAACCAGAGGAGCTCTCTCGACGCAGGACTCGGCTTGCTGAAGC
GCGCACGGCAAGAGGCGAGGGGCGGCGACTGGTGAGTACGCCAAAAATTTTGACTAGCGGAGGCTAGAAG
GAGAGAGATGGGTGCGAGAGCGTCAGTATTAAGCGGGGGAGAATTAGATCGCGATGGGAAAAAATTCGGT
TAAGGCCAGGGGGAAAGAAAAAATATAAATTAAAACATATAGTATGGGCAAGCAGGGAGCTAGAACGATT
CGCAGTTAATCCTGGCCTGTTAGAAACATCAGAAGGCTGTAGACAAATACTGGGACAGCTACAACCATCC
CTTCAGACAGGATCAGAAGAACTTAGATCATTATATAATACAGTAGCAACCCTCTATTGTGTGCATCAAA
GGATAGAGATAAAAGACACCAAGGAAGCTTTAGACAAGATAGAGGAAGAGCAAAACAAAAGTAAGACCAC
CGCACAGCAAGCGGCCGCTGATCTTCAGACCTGGAGGAGGAGATATGAGGGACAATTGGAGAAGTGAATT
ATATAAATATAAAGTAGTAAAAATTGAACCATTAGGAGTAGCACCCACCAAGGCAAAGAGAAGAGTGGTG
CAGAGAGAAAAAAGAGCAGTGGGAATAGGAGCTTTGTTCCTTGGGTTCTTGGGAGCAGCAGGAAGCACTA
TGGGCGCAGCGTCAATGACGCTGACGGTACAGGCCAGACAATTATTGTCTGGTATAGTGCAGCAGCAGAA
CAATTTGCTGAGGGCTATTGAGGCGCAACAGCATCTGTTGCAACTCACAGTCTGGGGCATCAAGCAGCTC
CAGGCAAGAATCCTGGCTGTGGAAAGATACCTAAAGGATCAACAGCTCCTGGGGATTTGGGGTTGCTCTG
GAAAACTCATTTGCACCACTGCTGTGCCTTGGAATGCTAGTTGGAGTAATAAATCTCTGGAACAGATTTG
GAATCACACGACCTGGATGGAGTGGGACAGAGAAATTAACAATTACACAAGCTTAATACACTCCTTAATT
GAAGAATCGCAAAACCAGCAAGAAAAGAATGAACAAGAATTATTGGAATTAGATAAATGGGCAAGTTTGT
GGAATTGGTTTAACATAACAAATTGGCTGTGGTATATAAAATTATTCATAATGATAGTAGGAGGCTTGGT
AGGTTTAAGAATAGTTTTTGCTGTACTTTCTATAGTGAATAGAGTTAGGCAGGGATATTCACCATTATCG
TTTCAGACCCACCTCCCAACCCCGAGGGGACCCATGCATTGCATCTCAATTAGTCAGCAACCAGGTGTGG
AAAGTCCCCAGGCTCCCCAGCAGGCAGAAGTATGCAAAGCATGCGTCTCAATTAGTCAGCAACCATAGTC
CCGCCCCTAACTCCGCCCATCCCGCCCCTAACTCCGCCCAGTTCCGCCCATTCTCCGCCCCATGGCTGAC
TAATTTTTTTTATTTATGCAGAGGCCGAGGCCGCCTCGGCCTCTGAGCTATTCCAGAAGTAGTGAGGAGG
CTTTTTTGGAGGCCTAGGCTTTTGCAAAAAGCTTTCTAGAGGTACCACCGGAGCTTACCATGACCGAGTA
CAAGCCCACGGTGCGCCTCGCCACCCGCGACGACGTCCCCAGGGCCGTACGCACCCTCGCCGCCGCGTTC
GCCGACTACCCCGCCACGCGCCACACCGTCGATCCGGACCGCCACATCGAGCGGGTCACCGAGCTGCAAG
AACTCTTCCTCACGCGCGTCGGGCTCGACATCGGCAAGGTGTGGGTCGCGGACGACGGCGCCGCCGTGGC
GGTCTGGACCACGCCGGAGAGCGTCGAAGCGGGGGCGGTGTTCGCCGAGATCGGCCCGCGCATGGCCGAG
TTGAGCGGTTCCCGGCTGGCCGCGCAGCAACAGATGGAAGGCCTCCTGGCGCCGCACCGGCCCAAGGAGC
CCGCGTGGTTCCTGGCCACCGTCGGCGTCTCGCCCGACCACCAGGGCAAGGGTCTGGGCAGCGCCGTCGT
GCTCCCCGGAGTGGAGGCGGCCGAGCGCGCCGGGGTGCCCGCCTTCCTGGAGACCTCCGCGCCCCGCAAC
CTCCCCTTCTACGAGCGGCTCGGCTTCACCGTCACCGCCGACGTCGAGGTGCCCGAAGGACCGCGCACCT
GGTGCATGACCCGCAAGCCCGGTGCCAGTTAACGAATTCTAGATCTTGAGACAAATGGCAGTATTCATCC
ACAATTTTAAAAGAAAAGGGGGGATTGGGGGGTACAGTGCAGGGGAAAGAATAGTAGACATAATAGCAAC
AGACATACAAACTAAAGAATTACAAAAACAAATTACAAAAATTCAAAATTTTCGGGTTTATTACAGGGAC
AGCAGAGATCCACTTTGGCGCCGGCTCGAGGCCTGCAGGTGCAAAGATGGATAAAGTTTTAAACAGAGAG
GAATCTTTGCAGCTAATGGACCTTCTAGGTCTTGAAAGGAGTGGGAATTGGCTCCGGTGCCCGTCAGTGG
GCAGAGCGCACATCGCCCACAGTCCCCGAGAAGTTGGGGGGAGGGGTCGGCAATTGAACCGGTGCCTAGA
GAAGGTGGCGCGGGGTAAACTGGGAAAGTGATGTCGTGTACTGGCTCCGCCTTTTTCCCGAGGGTGGGGG
AGAACCGTATATAAGTGCAGTAGTCGCCGTGAACGTTCTTTTTCGCAACGGGTTTGCCGCCAGAACACAG
GTAAGTGCCGTGTGTGGTTCCCGCGGGCCTGGCCTCTTTACGGGTTATGGCCCTTGCGTGCCTTGAATTA
CTTCCACCTGGCTGCAGTACGTGATTCTTGATCCCGAGCTTCGGGTTGGAAGTGGGTGGGAGAGTTCGAG
GCCTTGCGCTTAAGGAGCCCCTTCGCCTCGTGCTTGAGTTGAGGCCTGGCCTGGGCGCTGGGGCCGCCGC
GTGCGAATCTGGTGGCACCTTCGCGCCTGTCTCGCTGCTTTCGATAAGTCTCTAGCCATTTAAAATTTTT
GATGACCTGCTGCGACGCTTTTTTTCTGGCAAGATAGTCTTGTAAATGCGGGCCAAGATCTGCACACTGG
TATTTCGGTTTTTGGGGCCGCGGGCGGCGACGGGGCCCGTGCGTCCCAGCGCACATGTTCGGCGAGGCGG
GGCCTGCGAGCGCGGCCACCGAGAATCGGACGGGGGTAGTCTCAAGCTGGCCGGCCTGCTCTGGTGCCTG
GCCTCGCGCCGCCGTGTATCGCCCCGCCCTGGGCGGCAAGGCTGGCCCGGTCGGCACCAGTTGCGTGAGC
GGAAAGATGGCCGCTTCCCGGCCCTGCTGCAGGGAGCTCAAAATGGAGGACGCGGCGCTCGGGAGAGCGG
GCGGGTGAGTCACCCACACAAAGGAAAAGGGCCTTTCCGTCCTCAGCCGTCGCTTCATGTGACTCCACGG
AGTACCGGGCGCCGTCCAGGCACCTCGATTAGTTCTCGAGCTTTTGGAGTACGTCGTCTTTAGGTTGGGG
GGAGGGGTTTTATGCGATGGAGTTTCCCCACACTGAGTGGGTGGAGACTGAAGTTAGGCCAGCTTGGCAC
TTGATGTAATTCTCCTTGGAATTTGCCCTTTTTGAGTTTGGATCTTGGTTCATTCTCAAGCCTCAGACAG
TGGTTCAAAGTTTTTTTCTTCCATTTCAGGTGTCGTGAGGCTAGCACCGCCACCATGGTGTTGGACCAGG
AGGACGGCGTGCCGATGCTCTCCGTCCAGCCCAAAGGGAAGCAGAAGGGCTGTGCGGGCTGTAACCGCAA
GATCAAGGACCGCTATCTGCTGAAGGCATTGGACAAGTACTGGCACGAAGACTGCCTCAAGTGTGCCTGC
TGTGACTGCCGCCTGGGCGAGGTGGGCTCCACCCTCTACACCAAGGCCAACCTCATCCTGTGCCGACGCG
ACTACCTGAGGCTCTTTGGCACCACAGGGAACTGTGCTGCTTGCAGCAAGCTGATCCCAGCCTTCGAGAT
GGTGATGCGGGCCCGGGACAACGTGTATCACCTCGACTGCTTCGCCTGCCAGCTCTGCAACCAGAGATTT
TGTGTGGGAGACAAATTCTTCCTGAAGAACAACATGATCTTGTGTCAGATGGACTATGAGGAAGGGCAGC
TCAATGGCACCTTTGAATCCCAAGTTCAGTAGTAATGAACTAGTCCGTAACTTGAAAGTATTTCGATTTC
TTGGCTTTATATATCTTGTGGAAAGGACGAGAAGCCATCCGCACTGCTGACGGGACGCGTTAAGTCGACA
ATCAACCTCTGGATTACAAAATTTGTGAAAGATTGACTGGTATTCTTAACTATGTTGCTCCTTTTACGCT
ATGTGGATACGCTGCTTTAATGCCTTTGTATCATGCTATTGCTTCCCGTATGGCTTTCATTTTCTCCTCC
TTGTATAAATCCTGGTTGCTGTCTCTTTATGAGGAGTTGTGGCCCGTTGTCAGGCAACGTGGCGTGGTGT
GCACTGTGTTTGCTGACGCAACCCCCACTGGTTGGGGCATTGCCACCACCTGTCAGCTCCTTTCCGGGAC
TTTCGCTTTCCCCCTCCCTATTGCCACGGCGGAACTCATCGCCGCCTGCCTTGCCCGCTGCTGGACAGGG
GCTCGGCTGTTGGGCACTGACAATTCCGTGGTGTTGTCGGGGAAATCATCGTCCTTTCCTTGGCTGCTCG
CCTGTGTTGCCACCTGGATTCTGCGCGGGACGTCCTTCTGCTACGTCCCTTCGGCCCTCAATCCAGCGGA
CCTTCCTTCCCGCGGCCTGCTGCCGGCTCTGCGGCCTCTTCCGCGTCTTCGCCTTCGCCCTCAGACGAGT
CGGATCTCCCTTTGGGCCGCCTCCCCGCGTCGACTTTAAGACCAATGACTTACAAGGCAGCTGTAGATCT
TAGCCACTTTTTAAAAGAAAAGGGGGGACTGGAAGGGCTAATTCACTCCCAACGAAGACAAGATCTGCTT
TTTGCTTGTACTGGGTCTCTCTGGTTAGACCAGATCTGAGCCTGGGAGCTCTCTGGCTAACTAGGGAACC
CACTGCTTAAGCCTCAATAAAGCTTGCCTTGAGTGCTTCAAGTAGTGTGTGCCCGTCTGTTGTGTGACTC
TGGTAACTAGAGATCCCTCAGACCCTTTTAGTCAGTGTGGAAAATCTCTAGCAGTACGTATAGTAGTTCA
TGTCATCTTATTATTCAGTATTTATAACTTGCAAAGAAATGAATATCAGAGAGTGAGAGGAACTTGTTTA
TTGCAGCTTATAATGGTTACAAATAAAGCAATAGCATCACAAATTTCACAAATAAAGCATTTTTTTCACT
GCATTCTAGTTGTGGTTTGTCCAAACTCATCAATGTATCTTATCATGTCTGGCTCTAGCTATCCCGCCCC
TAACTCCGCCCATCCCGCCCCTAACTCCGCCCAGTTCCGCCCATTCTCCGCCCCATGGCTGACTAATTTT
TTTTATTTATGCAGAGGCCGAGGCCGCCTCGGCCTCTGAGCTATTCCAGAAGTAGTGAGGAGGCTTTTTT
GGAGGCCTAGGGACGTACCCAATTCGCCCTATAGTGAGTCGTATTACGCGCGCTCACTGGCCGTCGTTTT
ACAACGTCGTGACTGGGAAAACCCTGGCGTTACCCAACTTAATCGCCTTGCAGCACATCCCCCTTTCGCC
AGCTGGCGTAATAGCGAAGAGGCCCGCACCGATCGCCCTTCCCAACAGTTGCGCAGCCTGAATGGCGAAT
GGG
[124 nt withheld, positions 6164-6287]
C
[91 nt withheld, positions 6289-6379]
A
[49 nt withheld, positions 6381-6429]
CCTTTGACGTTGGAGTCCACGTTCTTT
[37 nt withheld, positions 6457-6493]
ACCCTATCTCGGTCTATTCTTTTGATTTATAAGGGATTTTGCCGATTTCGGCCTATTGGTTAAAAAATGA
GCTGATTTAACAAAAATTTAACGCGAATTTTAACAAAATATTAACGCTTACAATTTAGGTGGCACTTTTC
GGGGAAATGTGCGCGGAACCCCTATTTGTTTATTTTTCTAAATACATTCAAATATGTATCCGCTCATGAG
ACAATAACCCTGATAAATGCTTCAATAATATTGAAAAAGGAAGAGTATGAGTATTCAACATTTCCGTGTC
GCCCTTATTCCCTTTTTTGCGGCATTTTGCCTTCCTGTTTTTGCTCACCCAGAAACGCTGGTGAAAGTAA
AAGATGCTGAAGATCAGTTGGGTGCACGAGTGGGTTACATCGAACTGGATCTCAACAGCGGTAAGATCCT
TGAGAGTTTTCGCCCCGAAGAACGTTTTCCAATGATGAGCACTTTTAAAGTTCTGCTATGTGGCGCGGTA
TTATCCCGTATTGACGCCGGGCAAGAGCAACTCGGTCGCCGCATACACTATTCTCAGAATGACTTGGTTG
AGTACTCACCAGTCACAGAAAAGCATCTTACGGATGGCATGACAGTAAGAGAATTATGCAGTGCTGCCAT
AACCATGAGTGATAACACTGCGGCCAACTTACTTCTGACAACGATCGGAGGACCGAAGGAGCTAACCGCT
TTTTTGCACAACATGGGGGATCATGTAACTCGCCTTGATCGTTGGGAACCGGAGCTGAATGAAGCCATAC
CAAACGACGAGCGTGACACCACGATGCCTGTAGCAATGGCAACAACGTTGCGCAAACTATTAACTGGCGA
ACTACTTACTCTAGCTTCCCGGCAACAATTAATAGACTGGATGGAGGCGGATAAAGTTGCAGGACCACTT
CTGCGCTCGGCCCTTCCGGCTGGCTGGTTTATTGCTGATAAATCTGGAGCCGGTGAGCGTGGGTCTCGCG
GTATCATTGCAGCACTGGGGCCAGATGGTAAGCCCTCCCGTATCGTAGTTATCTACACGACGGGGAGTCA
GGCAACTATGGATGAACGAAATAGACAGATCGCTGAGATAGGTGCCTCACTGATTAAGCATTGGTAACTG
TCAGACCAAGTTTACTCATATATACTTTAGATTGATTTAAAACTTCATTTTTAATTTAAAAGGATCTAGG
TGAAGATCCTTTTTGATAATCTCATGACCAAAATCCCTTAACGTGAGTTTTCGTTCCACTGAGCGTCAGA
CCCCGTAGAAAAGATCAAAGGATCTTCTTGAGATCCTTTTTTTCTGCGCGTAATCTGCTGCTTGCAAACA
AAAAAACCACCGCTACCAGCGGTGGTTTGTTTGCCGGATCAAGAGCTACCAACTCTTTTTCCGAAGGTAA
CTGGCTTCAGCAGAGCGCAGATACCAAATACTGTTCTTCTAGTGTAGCCGTAGTTAGGCCACCACTTCAA
GAACTCTGTAGCACCGCCTACATACCTCGCTCTGCTAATCCTGTTACCAGTGGCTGCTGCCAGTGGCGAT
AAGTCGTGTCTTACCGGGTTGGACTCAAGACGATAGTTACCGGATAAGGCGCAGCGGTCGGGCTGAACGG
GGGGTTCGTGCACACAGCCCAGCTTGGAGCGAACGACCTACACCGAACTGAGATACCTACAGCGTGAGCT
ATGAGAAAGCGCCACGCTTCCCGAAGGGAGAAAGGCGGACAGGTATCCGGTAAGCGGCAGGGTCGGAACA
GGAGAGCGCACGAGGGAGCTTCCAGGGGGAAACGCCTGGTATCTTTATAGTCCTGTCGGGTTTCGCCACC
TCTGACTTGAGCGTCGATTTTTGTGATGCTCGTCAGGGGGGCGGAGCCTATGGAAAAACGCCAGCAACGC
GGCCTTTTTACGGTTCCTGGCCTTTTGCTGGCCTTTTGCTCACATGTTCTTTCCTGCGTTATCCCCTGAT
TCTGTGGATAACCGTATTACCGCCTTTGAGTGAGCTGATACCGCTCGCCGCAGCCGAACGACCGAGCGCA
GCGAGTCAGTGAGCGAGGAAGCGGAAGAGCGCCCAATACGCAAACCGCCTCTCCCCGCGCGTTGGCCGAT
TCATTAATGCAGCTGGCACGACAGGTTTCCCGACTGGAAAGCGGGCAGTGAGCGCAACGCAATTAATGTG
AGTTAGCTCACTCATTAGGCACCCCAGGCTTTACACTTTATGCTTCCGGCTCGTATGTTGTGTGGAATTG
TGAGCGGATAACAATTTCACACAGGAAACAGCTATGACCATGATTACGCCAAGCGCGCAATTAACCCTCA
CTAAAGGGAACAAAAGCTGGAGCTGCAAGC
