>Addgene plasmid #143084 | TFORF0942 | depositor partial sequence | sequence record 281390 | Insert
ACCGCCACCATGGTGTTGGACCAGGAGGACGGCGTGCCGATGCTCTCCGTCCAGCCCAAAGGGAAGCAGA
AGGGCTGTGCGGGCTGTAACCGCAAGATCAAGGACCGCTATCTGCTGAAGGCATTGGACAAGTACTGGCA
CGAAGACTGCCTCAAGTGTGCCTGCTGTGACTGCCGCCTGGGCGAGGTGGGCTCCACCCTCTACACCAAG
GCCAACCTCATCCTGTGCCGACGCGACTACCTGAGGCTCTTTGGCACCACAGGGAACTGTGCTGCTTGCA
GCAAGCTGATCCCAGCCTTCGAGATGGTGATGCGGGCCCGGGACAACGTGTATCACCTCGACTGCTTCGC
CTGCCAGCTCTGCAACCAGAGATTTTGTGTGGGAGACAAATTCTTCCTGAAGAACAACATGATCTTGTGT
CAGATGGACTATGAGGAAGGGCAGCTCAATGGCACCTTTGAATCCCAAGTTCAGTAGTAATGAACTAGTC
CGTAACTTGAAAGTATTTCGATTTCTTGGCTTTATATATCTTGTGGAAAGGACGAGAAGCCATCCGCACT
GCTGACGGG
