>Addgene plasmid #143084 | TFORF0942 | depositor partial sequence | sequence record 281391 | Barcode
GAAGCCATCCGCACTGCTGACGGG
